>Addgene plasmid #223621 | pcDNA-mGFP-Eps15DN | addgene full sequence | sequence record 444081 | Addgene NGS Result
CATGCATTAGTTATTAATAGTAATCAATTACGGGGTCATTAGTTCATAGCCCATATATGGAGTTCCGCGT
TACATAACTTACGGTAAATGGCCCGCCTGGCTGACCGCCCAACGACCCCCGCCCATTGACGTCAATAATG
ACGTATGTTCCCATAGTAACGCCAATAGGGACTTTCCATTGACGTCAATGGGTGGAGTATTTACGGTAAA
CTGCCCACTTGGCAGTACATCAAGTGTATCATATGCCAAGTACGCCCCCTATTGACGTCAATGACGGTAA
ATGGCCCGCCTGGCATTATGCCCAGTACATGACCTTATGGGACTTTCCTACTTGGCAGTACATCTACGTA
TTAGTCATCGCTATTACCATGGTGATGCGGTTTTGGCAGTACATCAATGGGCGTGGATAGCGGTTTGACT
CACGGGGATTTCCAAGTCTCCACCCCATTGACGTCAATGGGAGTTTGTTTTGGCACCAAAATCAACGGGA
CTTTCCAAAATGTCGTAACAACTCCGCCCCATTGACGCAAATGGGCGGTAGGCGTGTACGGTGGGAGGTC
TATATAAGCAGAGCTGGTTTAGTGAACCGTCAGATCCGCTAGCGCTACCGGACTCAGATCACGCGTATGG
TGAGCAAGGGCGAGGAGCTGTTCACCGGGGTGGTGCCCATCCTGGTCGAGCTGGACGGCGACGTAAACGG
CCACAAGTTCAGCGTGTCCGGCGAGGGCGAGGGCGATGCCACCTACGGCAAGCTGACCCTGAAGTTCATC
TGCACCACCGGCAAGCTGCCCGTGCCCTGGCCCACCCTCGTGACCACCCTGACCTACGGCGTGCAGTGCT
TCAGCCGCTACCCCGACCACATGAAGCAGCACGACTTCTTCAAGTCCGCCATGCCCGAAGGCTACGTCCA
GGAGCGCACCATCTTCTTCAAGGACGACGGCAACTACAAGACCCGCGCCGAGGTGAAGTTCGAGGGCGAC
ACCCTGGTGAACCGCATCGAGCTGAAGGGCATCGACTTCAAGGAGGACGGCAACATCCTGGGGCACAAGC
TGGAGTACAACTACAACAGCCACAACGTCTATATCATGGCCGACAAGCAGAAGAACGGCATCAAGGTGAA
CTTCAAGATCCGCCACAACATCGAGGACGGCAGCGTGCAGCTCGCCGACCACTACCAGCAGAACACCCCC
ATCGGCGACGGCCCCGTGCTGCTGCCCGACAACCACTACCTGAGCACCCAGTCCAAGCTGAGCAAAGACC
CCAACGAGAAGCGCGATCACATGGTCCTGCTGGAGTTCGTGACCGCCGCCGGGATCACTCTCGGCATGGA
CGAGCTGTACAAGTCTCGAGCTCAAGCTTCGAATTCTGCAGTCGACGGTACCGCGGGCCCGGGATCCATG
GCTGCGGCGGCCCAGCTCTCCCTGACACAGTTATCAAGTGGGAATCCTGTATATGAAAAATACTATAGAC
AGGTTGATACAGGCAATACTGGAAGGGTGTTGGCTTCTGATGCTGCTGCTTTCCTGAAAAAATCAGGGCT
TCCAGACTTGATACTTGGAAAGATTTGGGATTTAGCCGACACAGATGGCAAAGGTATCCTGAACAAACAA
GAATTCTTTGTTGCTTTGCGTCTTGTGGCATGTGCCCAGAATGGATTGGAAGTTTCACTAAGTAGTTTGG
GCATTGATCCTCCTCACGTTCTTACTCCTGAAATGATTCCACCATCAGACAGGGCCAGTTTACAAAAGAA
CATCATAGGATCAAGTCCTGTTGCAGATTTCTCTGCTATTAAGGAACTAGATACTCTTAACAATGAAATA
GTTGACCTACAGAGGGAAAAGAATAATGTGGAACAGGACCTTAAGGAGAAGGAAGATACTATTAAACAGA
GGACAAGTGAGGTTCAGGATCTTCAAGATGAAGTTCAAAGGGAGAATACTAATCTGCAAAAACTACAGGC
CCAGAAACAGCAGGTACAGGAACTCCTTGATGAACTGGATGAGCAGAAAGCCCAGCTGGAGGAGCAACTC
AAGGAAGTCAGAAAGAAATGTGCTGAGGAGGCCCAACTGATCTCTTCTCTGAAAGCTGAATTAACTAGTC
AGGAATCGCAGATCTCCACTTACGAAGAAGAATTGGCAAAAGCTAGAGAAGAGCTGAGCCGTCTACAGCA
AGAAACAGCAGAATTGGAGGAGAGTGTAGAGTCAGGGAAGGCTCAGTTGGAACCTCTTCAGCAGCACCTA
CAAGATTCACAACAGGAAATTAGTTCAATGCAAATGAAACTGATGGAAATGAAAGATTTGGAAAATCATA
ATAGTCAGTTAAATTGGTGCAGTAGCCCACACAGCATTCTTGTAAACGGAGCTACAGATTATTGCAGCCT
CAGCACCAGCAGCAGTGAAACAGCCAACCTTAATGAACATGTTGAAGGCCAGAGCAACCTAGAGTCTGAG
CCCATACACCAGGAATCTCCAGCAAGAAGTAGTCCTGAACTACTGCCTTCTGGTGTGACTGATGAAAATG
AGGTGACTACAGCTGTTACTGAAAAAGTTTGTTCTGAACTCGACAATAATAGACATTCAAAAGAGGAAGA
TCCATTTAATGTAGACTCAAGTTCGCTGACAGGTCCAGTTGCAGATACAAACTTGGATTTTTTCCAGTCT
GATCCTTTTGTTGGCAGTGATCCTTTCAAGGATGATCCTTTTGGAAAAATCGATCCATTTGGTGGTGATC
CTTTCAAAGGTTCAGATCCATTTGCATCAGACTGTTTCTTCAGGCAATCTACTGATCCTTTTGCCACTTC
AAGCACTGACCCTTTCAGTGCAGCCAACAATAGCAGTATTACATCGGTAGAAACGTTGAAGCACAATGAT
CCTTTTGCTCCTGGTGGAACAGTTGTTGCAGCAAGCGATTCAGCCACAGACCCCTTTGCTTCTGTTTTTG
GGAATGAATCATTTGGAGGTGGATTTGCTGACTTCAGCACATTGTCAAAGGTCAACAATGAAGATCCTTT
TCGTTCAGCCACATCGAGCTCTGTCAGCAACGTAGTGATTACAAAAAATGTATTTGAGGAAACATCGGTC
AAAAGTGAAGATGAACCCCCAGCACTGCCACCAAAGATCGGAACTCCAACAAGACCCTGCCCTCTACCAC
CTGGGAAAAGATCCATCAACAAATTGGATTCTCCTGATCCCTTTAAACTGAATGATCCATTTCAGCCTTT
CCCAGGCAACGATAGCCCCAAAGAAAAAGATCCTGAAATATTTTGTGATCCATTCACTTCTGCTACTACC
ACTACCAATAAAGAGGCTGATCCAAGCAATTTTGCCAACTTCAGTGCTTATCCCTCTGAAGAAGATATGA
TCGAATGGGCCAAGAGGGAAAGTGAGAGAGAGGAAGAGCAGAGGCTTGCCCGACTAAATCAGCAGGAACA
AGAAGACTTAGAACTGGCTATTGCACTCAGCAAATCTGAGATATCAGAAGCATAAGCGGCCGCGACTCTA
GATCATAATCAGCCATACCACATTTGTAGAGGTTTTACTTGCTTTAAAAAACCTCCCACACCTCCCCCTG
AACCTGAAACATAAAATGAATGCAATTGTTGTTGTTAACTTGTTTATTGCAGCTTATAATGGTTACAAAT
AAAGCAATAGCATCACAAATTTCACAAATAAAGCATTTTTTTCACTGCATTCTAGTTGTGGTTTGTCCAA
ACTCATCAATGTATCTTAAGGCGTAAATTGTAAGCGTTAATATTTTGTTAAAATTCGCGTTAAATTTTTG
TTAAATCAGCTCATTTTTTAACCAATAGGCCGAAATCGGCAAAATCCCTTATAAATCAAAAGAATAGACC
GAGATAGGGT
[37 nt withheld, positions 3861-3897]
AAAGAACGTGGACTCCAACGTCAAAGG
[49 nt withheld, positions 3925-3973]
T
[91 nt withheld, positions 3975-4065]
G
[124 nt withheld, positions 4067-4190]
CAGGTGGCACTTTTCGGGGAAATGTGCGCGGAACCCCTATTTGTTTATTTTTCTAAATACATTCAAATAT
GTATCCGCTCATGAGACAATAACCCTGATAAATGCTTCAATAATATTGAAAAAGGAAGAGTCCTGAGGCG
GAAAGAACCAGCTGTGGAATGTGTGTCAGTTAGGGTGTGGAAAGTCCCCAGGCTCCCCAGCAGGCAGAAG
TATGCAAAGCATGCATCTCAATTAGTCAGCAACCAGGTGTGGAAAGTCCCCAGGCTCCCCAGCAGGCAGA
AGTATGCAAAGCATGCATCTCAATTAGTCAGCAACCATAGTCCCGCCCCTAACTCCGCCCATCCCGCCCC
TAACTCCGCCCAGTTCCGCCCATTCTCCGCCCCATGGCTGACTAATTTTTTTTATTTATGCAGAGGCCGA
GGCCGCCTCGGCCTCTGAGCTATTCCAGAAGTAGTGAGGAGGCTTTTTTGGAGGCCTAGGCTTTTGCAAA
GATCGATCAAGAGACAGGATGAGGATCGTTTCGCATGATTGAACAAGATGGATTGCACGCAGGTTCTCCG
GCCGCTTGGGTGGAGAGGCTATTCGGCTATGACTGGGCACAACAGACAATCGGCTGCTCTGATGCCGCCG
TGTTCCGGCTGTCAGCGCAGGGGCGCCCGGTTCTTTTTGTCAAGACCGACCTGTCCGGTGCCCTGAATGA
ACTGCAAGACGAGGCAGCGCGGCTATCGTGGCTGGCCACGACGGGCGTTCCTTGCGCAGCTGTGCTCGAC
GTTGTCACTGAAGCGGGAAGGGACTGGCTGCTATTGGGCGAAGTGCCGGGGCAGGATCTCCTGTCATCTC
ACCTTGCTCCTGCCGAGAAAGTATCCATCATGGCTGATGCAATGCGGCGGCTGCATACGCTTGATCCGGC
TACCTGCCCATTCGACCACCAAGCGAAACATCGCATCGAGCGAGCACGTACTCGGATGGAAGCCGGTCTT
GTCGATCAGGATGATCTGGACGAAGAGCATCAGGGGCTCGCGCCAGCCGAACTGTTCGCCAGGCTCAAGG
CGAGCATGCCCGACGGCGAGGATCTCGTCGTGACCCATGGCGATGCCTGCTTGCCGAATATCATGGTGGA
AAATGGCCGCTTTTCTGGATTCATCGACTGTGGCCGGCTGGGTGTGGCGGACCGCTATCAGGACATAGCG
TTGGCTACCCGTGATATTGCTGAAGAGCTTGGCGGCGAATGGGCTGACCGCTTCCTCGTGCTTTACGGTA
TCGCCGCTCCCGATTCGCAGCGCATCGCCTTCTATCGCCTTCTTGACGAGTTCTTCTGAGCGGGACTCTG
GGGTTCGAAATGACCGACCAAGCGACGCCCAACCTGCCATCACGAGATTTCGATTCCACCGCCGCCTTCT
ATGAAAGGTTGGGCTTCGGAATCGTTTTCCGGGACGCCGGCTGGATGATCCTCCAGCGCGGGGATCTCAT
GCTGGAGTTCTTCGCCCACCCTAGGGGGAGGCTAACTGAAACACGGAAGGAGACAATACCGGAAGGAACC
CGCGCTATGACGGCAATAAAAAGACAGAATAAAACGCACGGTGTTGGGTCGTTTGTTCATAAACGCGGGG
TTCGGTCCCAGGGCTGGCACTCTGTCGATACCCCACCGAGACCCCATTGGGGCCAATACGCCCGCGTTTC
TTCCTTTTCCCCACCCCACCCCCCAAGTTCGGGTGAAGGCCCAGGGCTCGCAGCCAACGTCGGGGCGGCA
GGCCCTGCCATAGCCTCAGGTTACTCATATATACTTTAGATTGATTTAAAACTTCATTTTTAATTTAAAA
GGATCTAGGTGAAGATCCTTTTTGATAATCTCATGACCAAAATCCCTTAACGTGAGTTTTCGTTCCACTG
AGCGTCAGACCCCGTAGAAAAGATCAAAGGATCTTCTTGAGATCCTTTTTTTCTGCGCGTAATCTGCTGC
TTGCAAACAAAAAAACCACCGCTACCAGCGGTGGTTTGTTTGCCGGATCAAGAGCTACCAACTCTTTTTC
CGAAGGTAACTGGCTTCAGCAGAGCGCAGATACCAAATACTGTTCTTCTAGTGTAGCCGTAGTTAGGCCA
CCACTTCAAGAACTCTGTAGCACCGCCTACATACCTCGCTCTGCTAATCCTGTTACCAGTGGCTGCTGCC
AGTGGCGATAAGTCGTGTCTTACCGGGTTGGACTCAAGACGATAGTTACCGGATAAGGCGCAGCGGTCGG
GCTGAACGGGGGGTTCGTGCACACAGCCCAGCTTGGAGCGAACGACCTACACCGAACTGAGATACCTACA
GCGTGAGCTATGAGAAAGCGCCACGCTTCCCGAAGGGAGAAAGGCGGACAGGTATCCGGTAAGCGGCAGG
GTCGGAACAGGAGAGCGCACGAGGGAGCTTCCAGGGGGAAACGCCTGGTATCTTTATAGTCCTGTCGGGT
TTCGCCACCTCTGACTTGAGCGTCGATTTTTGTGATGCTCGTCAGGGGGGCGGAGCCTATGGAAAAACGC
CAGCAACGCGGCCTTTTTACGGTTCCTGGCCTTTTGCTGGCCTTTTGCTCACATGTTCTTTCCTGCGTTA
TCCCCTGATTCTGTGGATAACCGTATTACCGC
Features (pLannotate 1.2.2; 16 found; start..end, strand, type, name):
     68..371     +  enhancer       CMV enhancer: human cytomegalovirus immediate early enhancer
    372..575     +  promoter       CMV promoter: human cytomegalovirus (CMV) immediate early promoter
    598..620     +  misc_feature   MCS (fragment): multiple cloning site
    627..1343    +  CDS            mEGFP: mEGFP is a basic (constitutively fluorescent) green fluorescent protein published in 2002, derived from Aequorea victoria. It has moderate acid sensitivity.
   1345..1397    +  misc_feature   MCS: multiple cloning site
   1398..3482    +  CDS            EPS15 (fragment): EPS15_HUMAN - Also known as AF1P. Experimental evidence at protein level: Swiss-Prot protein existence level 1. Involved in cell growth regulation. May be involved in the regulation of mitogenic signals and control of cell proliferation. Involved in the internalization of ligand-inducible receptors of the receptor tyrosine kinase (RTK) type, in particular EGFR. Plays a role in the assembly of clathrin-coated pits (CCPs). Acts as a clathrin adapter required for post-Golgi trafficking. Seems to be involved in CCPs maturation including invagination or budding. Involved in endocytosis of integrin
   3501..3584    +  CDS            large T antigen (fragment): large T antigen from SV40 (simian virus 40)
   3607..3728    +  polyA_signal   SV40 poly(A) signal: SV40 polyadenylation signal
   3762..4190    -  rep_origin     f1 ori (sequence partly withheld): f1 bacteriophage origin of replication; arrow indicates direction of (+) strand synthesis
   4217..4321    +  promoter       AmpR promoter: bla
   4323..4680    +  promoter       SV40 promoter: SV40 enhancer and early promoter
   4715..5509    +  CDS            NeoR/KanR: aminoglycoside phosphotransferase from Tn5; aph(3')-II (or nptII); confers resistance to neomycin, kanamycin, and G418 (Geneticin®)
   5530..5682    +  CDS            ble (fragment): BLE_KLEPN - Experimental evidence at protein level: Swiss-Prot protein existence level 1. Binding protein with a strong affinity to the bleomycin family of antibiotics. Binds to CL990; an antimitotic-antibiotic compound. From Klebsiella pneumoniae.
   5741..5788    +  polyA_signal   HSV TK poly(A) signal: herpes simplex virus thymidine kinase polyadenylation signal (Cole and Stacy, 1985)
   5879..5895    -  polyA_signal   bGH poly(A) signal (fragment): bovine growth hormone polyadenylation signal
   6117..6705    +  rep_origin     ori: high-copy-number ColE1/pMB1/pBR322/pUC origin of replication
