[The description below was written by a language model from this plasmid's Addgene catalogue record and pLannotate feature annotations shown in this document.]
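Description:
pcDNA-mGFP-Eps15DN is a mammalian expression plasmid (6,812 nt in the sequenced record) for transient production of a truncated human Eps15 fused to monomeric GFP. The backbone is catalogued as pcDNA. The annotated layout, however, has an MCS flanking the fluorescent protein, an SV40 poly(A) signal, an f1 ori and a dual-promoter NeoR/KanR cassette, which resembles an EGFP-C-type fusion vector. It is propagated in E. coli from a high-copy ColE1/pUC-type origin under kanamycin selection. The Tn5 aminoglycoside phosphotransferase gene is preceded by both a bacterial bla promoter and the SV40 enhancer/early promoter, and it is terminated by the HSV TK poly(A) signal. The same marker could therefore support G418 selection in mammalian cells, although the stated purpose is transient expression. The short ble, bGH poly(A) and SV40 large T antigen annotations are fragments and appear to be residual backbone sequence.

The expression cassette uses the human CMV immediate early enhancer and promoter to drive an mEGFP coding sequence. This is joined through a short MCS-derived linker to an EPS15 fragment of about 2.1 kb, followed by the SV40 polyadenylation signal, so the fluorescent tag sits at the N terminus of the insert. The mutation field reads "Eps15 _ 95-295aa"; together with the "DN" in the name and the size of the annotated fragment, this most likely denotes deletion of residues 95–295, though the record does not spell this out. Eps15 is a clathrin adaptor involved in coated-pit assembly and receptor internalisation. A dominant-negative form of this kind is typically used to interfere with clathrin-mediated endocytosis, with the GFP signal identifying the transfected cells. The associated publication concerns CD28 co-stimulation at invaginated synaptic membranes in T cells.
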