Addgene plasmid #223621: pcDNA-mGFP-Eps15DN
Purpose: Transient expression of human Eps15 with mGFP tag in mammalian cells
Depositing lab: Enfu Hui. Publication: cis-B7:CD28 interactions at invaginated synaptic membranes provide CD28 co-stimulation and promote CD8(+) T cell function and anti-tumor immunity. Zhao Y, Caron C, Chan YY, Lee CK, Xu X, Zhang J, Masubuchi T, Wu C, Bui JD, Hui E. Immunity. 2023 Jun 13;56(6):1187-1203.e12. doi: 10.1016/j.immuni.2023.04.005. Epub 2023 May 8. PubMed 37160118.
Backbone
  Vector backbone: pcDNA
  Vector type: Mammalian Expression
Growth in bacteria
  Bacterial resistance: Kanamycin, 50 μg/mL
  Growth temperature: 37°C
  Growth strain: DH5alpha
  Copy number: High Copy
Gene/Insert
  Gene/Insert name: Eps15
  Species: H. sapiens (human)
  Mutation: Eps15 _ 95-295aa
  Entrez Gene: EPS15 (a.k.a. AF-1P, AF1P, MLLT5)
  Tag / fusion protein: mGFP (N terminal on insert)
  Cloning method: Gibson Cloning
  Sequencing primers: 5′ CGCAAATGGGCGGTAGGCGTG; 3′ gaaatttgtgatgctattgc
Terms and licenses: Academic/Nonprofit Terms; Industry Terms: Not Available to Industry
Depositor comments: Plasmid lab code: L1977
How to cite: pcDNA-mGFP-Eps15DN was a gift from Enfu Hui (Addgene plasmid # 223621 ; http://n2t.net/addgene:223621 ; RRID:Addgene_223621)
